>Addgene plasmid #204429 | Interface-1 (b) | addgene full sequence | sequence record 404936 | Addgene NGS Result
TTAGTGAACCGTCAGATCCGCTAGCGCTACCGATGTGGCGACTACGTCGGGCCGCTGTGGCCTGTGAGGT
CTGCCAGTCTTTAGTGAAACACAGCTCTGGAATAAAAGGAAGTTTACCACTACAAAAACTACATCTGGTT
TCACGAAGCATTTATCATTCACATCATCCTACCTTAAAGCTTCAACGACCCCAATTAAGGACATCCTTTC
AGCAGTTCTCTTCTCTGACAAACCTTCCTTTACGTAAACTGAAATTCTCTCCAATTAAATATGGCTACCA
GCCTCGCAGGAATTTTTGGCCAGCAAGATTAGCTACGAGACTCTTAAAACTTCGCTATCTCATACTAGGA
TCGGCTGTTGGGGGTGGCTACACAGCCAAAAAGACTTTTGATCAGTGGAAAGATATGATACCGGACCTTA
GTGAATATAAATGGATTGTGCCTGACATTGTGTGGGAAATTGATGAGTATATCGATTTTGAGAAAATTAG
AAAAGCCCTTCCTAATTCAGAAGACCTTGTAAAGTTAGCACCAGACTTTGACAAGATTGTTGAAAGCCTT
AGCTTATTGAAGGACTTTTTTACCTCAGGTTCTCCGGAAGAAACGGCGTTTAGAGCAACAGATCGTGGAT
CTGAAAGTGACAAGCATTTTAGAAAGGTGTCAGACAAAGAGAAAATTGACCAACTTCAGGAAGAACTTCT
GCACACTCAGTTGAAGTATCAGAGAATCTTGGAACGATTAGAAAAGGAGAACAAAGAATTGAGAAAATTA
GTATTGCAGAAAGATGACAAAGGCATTCATCATAGAAAGCTTAAGAAATCTTTGATTGACATGTATTCTG
AAGTTCTTGATGTTCTCTCTGATTATGATGCCAGTTATAATACGCAAGATCATCTGCCACGGGTTGTTGT
GGTTGGAGATCAGAGTGCTGGAAAGACTAGTGTGTTGGAAATGATTGCCCAAGCTCGAATATTCCCAAGA
GGATCTGGGGAGATGATGACACGTTCTCCAGTTAAGGTGACTCTGAGTGAAGGTCCTCACCATGTGGCCC
TATTTAAAGATAGTTCTCGGGAGTTTGATCTTACCAAAGAAGAAGATCTTGCAGCATTAAGACATGAAAT
AGAACTTCGAATGAGGAAAAATGTGAAAGAAGGCTGTACCGTTAGCCCTGAGACCATATCCTTAAATGTA
AAAGGCCCTGGACTACAGAGGATGGTGCTTGTTGACTTACCAGGTGTGATTAATACTGTGACATCAGGCA
TGGCTCCTGACACAAAGGAAACTATTTTCAGTATCAGCAAAGCTTACATGCAGAATCCTAATGCCATCAT
ACTGTGTATTCAAGATGGATCTGTGGATGCTGAACGCAGTATTGTTACAGACTTGGTCAGTCAAATGGAC
CCTCATGGAAGGAGAACCATATTCGTTTTGACCAAAGTAGACCTGGCAGAGAAAAATGTAGCCAGTCCAA
GCAGGATTCAGCAGATAATTGAAGGAAAGCTCTTCCCAATGAAAGCTTTAGGTTATTTTGCTGTTGTAAC
AGGAAAAGGGAACAGCTCTGAAAGCATTGAAGCTATAAGAGAATATGAAGAAGAGTTTTTTCAGAATTCA
AAGCTCCTAAAGACAAGCATGCTAAAGGCACACCAAGTGACTACAAGAAATTTAAGCCTTGCAGTATCAG
ACTGCTTTTGGAAAATGGTACGAGAGTCTGTTGAACAACAGGCTGATAGTTTCAAAGCAACACGTTTTAA
CCTTGAAACTGAATGGAAGAATAACTATCCTCGCCTGCGGGAACTTGACCGGAATGAACTATTTGAAAAA
GCTAAAAATGAAATCCTTGATGAAGTTATCAGTCTGAGCCAGGTTACACCAAAACATTGGGAGGAAATCC
TTCAACAATCTTTGTGGGCAAGAGTATCAGCTCATGTGATTGAAAACATCTACCTTCCAGCTGCGCAGAC
CATGAATTCAGGAACTTTTAACACCACAGTGGATATCAAGCTTAAACAGTGGACTGATAAACAACTTCCT
AATGCAGCAGTAGCGGTTGCTTGGGAGACCCTACAAGAAGAATTTTCCCGCTTTATGACAGAACCGAAAG
GGAAAGAGCATGATGACATATTTGATAAACTTAAAGAGGCCGTTAAGGAAGAAAGTATTAAACGACACAA
GTGGAATGACTTTGCGGAGGACAGCTTGAGGGTTATTCAACACAATGCTTTGGAAGACCGATCCATATCT
GATAAACAGCAATGGGATGCAGCTATTTATTTTATGGAAGAGGCTCTGCAGGCTCGTCTCAAGGATACTG
AAAATGCAATTGAAAACATGGTGGGTCCAGACTGGAAAAAGAGGTGGTTATACTGGAAGAATCGGACCCA
AGAACAGTGTGTTCACAATGAAACCAAGAATGAATTGGAGAAGATGTTGAAATGTAATGAGGAGCACCCA
GCTTATCTTGCAAGTGATGAAATAACCACAGTCCGGAAGAACCTTGAATCCCGAGGAGTAGAAGTAGATC
CAAGCTTGATTAAGGATACTTGGCATCAAGTTTATAGAAGACATTTTTTAAAAACAGCTCTAAACCATTG
TAACCTTTGTCGAAGAGGTTTTTATTACTACCAAAGGCATTTTGTAGATTCTGAGTTGGAATGCAATGAT
GTGGTCTTGTTTTGGCGTATACAGCGCATGCTTGCTATCACCGCAAATACTTTAAGGCAACAACTTACAA
ATACTGAAGTTAGGCGATTAGAGAAAAATGTTAAAGAGGTATTGGAAGATTTTGCTGAAGATGGTGAGAA
GAAGATTAAATTGCTTACTGGTAAACGCGTTCAACTGGCGGAAGACCTCAAGAAAGTTAGAGAAATTCAA
GAAAAACTTGATGCTTTCATTGAAGCTCTTCATCAGGAGAAAGGGCTAGCGCTACCGGTCGCCACCATGG
TGAGCAAGGGCGAGGAGCTGTTCACCGGGGTGGTGCCCATCCTGGTCGAGCTGGACGGCGACGTAAACGG
CCACAAGTTCAGCGTGTCCGGCGAGGGCGAGGGCGATGCCACCTACGGCAAGCTGACCCTGAAGTTCATC
TGCACCACCGGCAAGCTGCCCGTGCCCTGGCCCACCCTCGTGACCACCCTGACCTACGGCGTGCAGTGCT
TCAGCCGCTACCCCGACCACATGAAGCAGCACGACTTCTTCAAGTCCGCCATGCCCGAAGGCTACGTCCA
GGAGCGCACCATCTTCTTCAAGGACGACGGCAACTACAAGACCCGCGCCGAGGTGAAGTTCGAGGGCGAC
ACCCTGGTGAACCGCATCGAGCTGAAGGGCATCGACTTCAAGGAGGACGGCAACATCCTGGGGCACAAGC
TGGAGTACAACTACAACAGCCACAACGTCTATATCATGGCCGACAAGCAGAAGAACGGCATCAAGGTGAA
CTTCAAGATCCGCCACAACATCGAGGACGGCAGCGTGCAGCTCGCCGACCACTACCAGCAGAACACCCCC
ATCGGCGACGGCCCCGTGCTGCTGCCCGACAACCACTACCTGAGCACCCAGTCCAAGCTGAGCAAAGACC
CCAACGAGAAGCGCGATCACATGGTCCTGCTGGAGTTCGTGACCGCCGCCGGGATCACTCTCGGCATGGA
CGAGCTGTACAAGTAAAGCGGCCGCGACTCTAGATCATAATCAGCCATACCACATTTGTAGAGGTTTTAC
TTGCTTTAAAAAACCTCCCACACCTCCCCCTGAACCTGAAACATAAAATGAATGCAATTGTTGTTGTTAA
CTTGTTTATTGCAGCTTATAATGGTTACAAATAAAGCAATAGCATCACAAATTTCACAAATAAAGCATTT
TTTTCACTGCATTCTAGTTGTGGTTTGTCCAAACTCATCAATGTATCTTAAGGCGTAAATTGTAAGCGTT
AATATTTTGTTAAAATTCGCGTTAAATTTTTGTTAAATCAGCTCATTTTTTAACCAATAGGCCGAAATCG
GCAAAATCCCTTATAAATCAAAAGAATAGACCGAGATAGGGT
[37 nt withheld, positions 4033-4069]
AAAGAACGTGGACTCCAACGTCAAAGG
[49 nt withheld, positions 4097-4145]
T
[91 nt withheld, positions 4147-4237]
G
[124 nt withheld, positions 4239-4362]
CAGGTGGCACTTTTCGGGGAAATGTGCGCGGAACCCCTATTTGTTTATTTTTCTAAATACATTCAAATAT
GTATCCGCTCATGAGACAATAACCCTGATAAATGCTTCAATAATATTGAAAAAGGAAGAGTCCTGAGGCG
GAAAGAACCAGCTGTGGAATGTGTGTCAGTTAGGGTGTGGAAAGTCCCCAGGCTCCCCAGCAGGCAGAAG
TATGCAAAGCATGCATCTCAATTAGTCAGCAACCAGGTGTGGAAAGTCCCCAGGCTCCCCAGCAGGCAGA
AGTATGCAAAGCATGCATCTCAATTAGTCAGCAACCATAGTCCCGCCCCTAACTCCGCCCATCCCGCCCC
TAACTCCGCCCAGTTCCGCCCATTCTCCGCCCCATGGCTGACTAATTTTTTTTATTTATGCAGAGGCCGA
GGCCGCCTCGGCCTCTGAGCTATTCCAGAAGTAGTGAGGAGGCTTTTTTGGAGGCCTAGGCTTTTGCAAA
GATCGATCAAGAGACAGGATGAGGATCGTTTCGCATGATTGAACAAGATGGATTGCACGCAGGTTCTCCG
GCCGCTTGGGTGGAGAGGCTATTCGGCTATGACTGGGCACAACAGACAATCGGCTGCTCTGATGCCGCCG
TGTTCCGGCTGTCAGCGCAGGGGCGCCCGGTTCTTTTTGTCAAGACCGACCTGTCCGGTGCCCTGAATGA
ACTGCAAGACGAGGCAGCGCGGCTATCGTGGCTGGCCACGACGGGCGTTCCTTGCGCAGCTGTGCTCGAC
GTTGTCACTGAAGCGGGAAGGGACTGGCTGCTATTGGGCGAAGTGCCGGGGCAGGATCTCCTGTCATCTC
ACCTTGCTCCTGCCGAGAAAGTATCCATCATGGCTGATGCAATGCGGCGGCTGCATACGCTTGATCCGGC
TACCTGCCCATTCGACCACCAAGCGAAACATCGCATCGAGCGAGCACGTACTCGGATGGAAGCCGGTCTT
GTCGATCAGGATGATCTGGACGAAGAGCATCAGGGGCTCGCGCCAGCCGAACTGTTCGCCAGGCTCAAGG
CGAGCATGCCCGACGGCGAGGATCTCGTCGTGACCCATGGCGATGCCTGCTTGCCGAATATCATGGTGGA
AAATGGCCGCTTTTCTGGATTCATCGACTGTGGCCGGCTGGGTGTGGCGGACCGCTATCAGGACATAGCG
TTGGCTACCCGTGATATTGCTGAAGAGCTTGGCGGCGAATGGGCTGACCGCTTCCTCGTGCTTTACGGTA
TCGCCGCTCCCGATTCGCAGCGCATCGCCTTCTATCGCCTTCTTGACGAGTTCTTCTGAGCGGGACTCTG
GGGTTCGAAATGACCGACCAAGCGACGCCCAACCTGCCATCACGAGATTTCGATTCCACCGCCGCCTTCT
ATGAAAGGTTGGGCTTCGGAATCGTTTTCCGGGACGCCGGCTGGATGATCCTCCAGCGCGGGGATCTCAT
GCTGGAGTTCTTCGCCCACCCTAGGGGGAGGCTAACTGAAACACGGAAGGAGACAATACCGGAAGGAACC
CGCGCTATGACGGCAATAAAAAGACAGAATAAAACGCACGGTGTTGGGTCGTTTGTTCATAAACGCGGGG
TTCGGTCCCAGGGCTGGCACTCTGTCGATACCCCACCGAGACCCCATTGGGGCCAATACGCCCGCGTTTC
TTCCTTTTCCCCACCCCACCCCCCAAGTTCGGGTGAAGGCCCAGGGCTCGCAGCCAACGTCGGGGCGGCA
GGCCCTGCCATAGCCTCAGGTTACTCATATATACTTTAGATTGATTTAAAACTTCATTTTTAATTTAAAA
GGATCTAGGTGAAGATCCTTTTTGATAATCTCATGACCAAAATCCCTTAACGTGAGTTTTCGTTCCACTG
AGCGTCAGACCCCGTAGAAAAGATCAAAGGATCTTCTTGAGATCCTTTTTTTCTGCGCGTAATCTGCTGC
TTGCAAACAAAAAAACCACCGCTACCAGCGGTGGTTTGTTTGCCGGATCAAGAGCTACCAACTCTTTTTC
CGAAGGTAACTGGCTTCAGCAGAGCGCAGATACCAAATACTGTTCTTCTAGTGTAGCCGTAGTTAGGCCA
CCACTTCAAGAACTCTGTAGCACCGCCTACATACCTCGCTCTGCTAATCCTGTTACCAGTGGCTGCTGCC
AGTGGCGATAAGTCGTGTCTTACCGGGTTGGACTCAAGACGATAGTTACCGGATAAGGCGCAGCGGTCGG
GCTGAACGGGGGGTTCGTGCACACAGCCCAGCTTGGAGCGAACGACCTACACCGAACTGAGATACCTACA
GCGTGAGCTATGAGAAAGCGCCACGCTTCCCGAAGGGAGAAAGGCGGACAGGTATCCGGTAAGCGGCAGG
GTCGGAACAGGAGAGCGCACGAGGGAGCTTCCAGGGGGAAACGCCTGGTATCTTTATAGTCCTGTCGGGT
TTCGCCACCTCTGACTTGAGCGTCGATTTTTGTGATGCTCGTCAGGGGGGCGGAGCCTATGGAAAAACGC
CAGCAACGCGGCCTTTTTACGGTTCCTGGCCTTTTGCTGGCCTTTTGCTCACATGTTCTTTCCTGCGTTA
TCCCCTGATTCTGTGGATAACCGTATTACCGCCATGCATTAGTTATTAATAGTAATCAATTACGGGGTCA
TTAGTTCATAGCCCATATATGGAGTTCCGCGTTACATAACTTACGGTAAATGGCCCGCCTGGCTGACCGC
CCAACGACCCCCGCCCATTGACGTCAATAATGACGTATGTTCCCATAGTAACGCCAATAGGGACTTTCCA
TTGACGTCAATGGGTGGAGTATTTACGGTAAACTGCCCACTTGGCAGTACATCAAGTGTATCATATGCCA
AGTACGCCCCCTATTGACGTCAATGACGGTAAATGGCCCGCCTGGCATTATGCCCAGTACATGACCTTAT
GGGACTTTCCTACTTGGCAGTACATCTACGTATTAGTCATCGCTATTACCATGGTGATGCGGTTTTGGCA
GTACATCAATGGGCGTGGATAGCGGTTTGACTCACGGGGATTTCCAAGTCTCCACCCCATTGACGTCAAT
GGGAGTTTGTTTTGGCACCAAAATCAACGGGACTTTCCAAAATGTCGTAACAACTCCGCCCCATTGACGC
AAATGGGCGGTAGGCGTGTACGGTGGGAGGTCTATATAAGCAGAGCTGGT
Features (pLannotate 1.2.2; 15 found; start..end, strand, type, name):
      1..18      +  promoter       tight TRE promoter (fragment): Tet-responsive promoter PTight, consisting of seven tet operator sequences followed by the minimal CMV promoter
     33..2912    +  CDS            OPA1: OPA1_HUMAN - Also known as KIAA0567. Experimental evidence at protein level: Swiss-Prot protein existence level 1. Isoforms that contain the alternative exon 4b (present in isoform 4 and isoform 5) are required for mitochondrial genome maintenance, possibly by anchoring the mitochondrial nucleoids to the inner mitochondrial membrane. From Homo sapiens (Human).
   2937..3656    +  CDS            mEGFP: enhanced GFP with monomerizing A206K mutation (Zacharias et al., 2002) mammalian codon-optimized
   3673..3756    +  CDS            large T antigen (fragment): large T antigen from SV40 (simian virus 40)
   3779..3900    +  polyA_signal   SV40 poly(A) signal: SV40 polyadenylation signal
   3934..4362    -  rep_origin     f1 ori (sequence partly withheld): f1 bacteriophage origin of replication; arrow indicates direction of (+) strand synthesis
   4389..4493    +  promoter       AmpR promoter: bla
   4495..4852    +  promoter       SV40 promoter: SV40 enhancer and early promoter
   4887..5681    +  CDS            NeoR/KanR: aminoglycoside phosphotransferase from Tn5; aph(3')-II (or nptII); confers resistance to neomycin, kanamycin, and G418 (Geneticin®)
   5702..5854    +  CDS            ble (fragment): BLE_KLEPN - Experimental evidence at protein level: Swiss-Prot protein existence level 1. Binding protein with a strong affinity to the bleomycin family of antibiotics. Binds to CL990; an antimitotic-antibiotic compound. From Klebsiella pneumoniae.
   5913..5960    +  polyA_signal   HSV TK poly(A) signal: herpes simplex virus thymidine kinase polyadenylation signal (Cole and Stacy, 1985)
   6051..6067    -  polyA_signal   bGH poly(A) signal (fragment): bovine growth hormone polyadenylation signal
   6289..6877    +  rep_origin     ori: high-copy-number ColE1/pMB1/pBR322/pUC origin of replication
   7052..7355    +  enhancer       CMV enhancer: human cytomegalovirus immediate early enhancer
   7356..7559    +  promoter       CMV promoter: human cytomegalovirus (CMV) immediate early promoter
