[The description below was written by a language model from this plasmid's Addgene catalogue record and pLannotate feature annotations shown in this document.]
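Description:
Interface-1 (b) is a mammalian expression plasmid built on the Clontech pEGFP-N1 backbone that encodes a GFP-tagged mutant of human OPA1 isoform 1, the dynamin-family GTPase of the mitochondrial inner membrane. The insert carries four alanine substitutions (E626A, T630A, K668A, E671A). The construct name suggests these target an assembly interface, although the record does not explain the rationale beyond calling it a mutant protein. Transcription is driven by the human CMV immediate-early enhancer and promoter, which wrap around the numbering origin of the circular sequence and sit directly upstream of the OPA1 coding region. The short "tight TRE" fragment annotated at the start most likely just reflects the minimal CMV sequence shared by both promoters. An SV40 polyadenylation signal terminates the transcript.

The catalogue lists the EGFP tag as N-terminal on the backbone, but the feature table places the fluorescent protein immediately downstream of OPA1, as expected for an N1-series vector, so the GFP is fused to the C terminus of OPA1. This leaves the amino-terminal mitochondrial targeting region unobstructed. The annotation also identifies the reporter as mEGFP, the monomerizing A206K variant, rather than standard EGFP.

The plasmid replicates in E. coli at high copy from a pUC-type ColE1 origin and also contains an f1 origin. A single Tn5 NeoR/KanR gene provides both selections. It is expressed from a bacterial bla-type promoter for kanamycin resistance and from the SV40 early promoter, with an HSV TK polyadenylation signal, for G418 selection in mammalian cells. The small ble, bGH and large T antigen fragments appear to be incidental backbone matches. The construct is suited to transfection of cultured cells to visualise the localisation of this OPA1 mutant and its effects on mitochondria.
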