Addgene plasmid #204429: Interface-1 (b)
Purpose: Mammalian expression plasmid of GFP-tagged hOpa1 isoform 1 mutant protein.
Depositing lab: Keir Neuman. Depositing organization: National Heart, Lung, and Blood Institute (NHLBI). Publication: OPA1 helical structures give perspective to mitochondrial dysfunction. Nyenhuis SB, Wu X, Strub MP, Yim YI, Stanton AE, Baena V, Syed ZA, Canagarajah B, Hammer JA, Hinshaw JE. Nature. 2023 Aug 23. doi: 10.1038/s41586-023-06462-1. PubMed 37612506.
Backbone
  Vector backbone: pEGFP-N1
  Backbone manufacturer: Clontech
  Vector type: Mammalian Expression
  Selectable markers: Neomycin (select with G418)
Growth in bacteria
  Bacterial resistance: Kanamycin, 50 μg/mL
  Growth temperature: 37°C
  Growth strain: DH5alpha
  Copy number: High Copy
Gene/Insert
  Gene/Insert name: hOpa1 isoform 1
  Species: H. sapiens (human)
  Mutation: E626A T630A K668A E671A
  Entrez Gene: OPA1 (a.k.a. BERHS, MGM1, MTDPS14, NPG, NTG, largeG)
  Promoter: CMV
  Tag / fusion protein: EGFP (N terminal on backbone)
  Cloning method: Unknown
  Sequencing primers: 5′ CNV-F; 3′ SV40-pArev
Terms and licenses: Academic/Nonprofit Terms; Industry Terms: Not Available to Industry
How to cite: Interface-1 (b) was a gift from Keir Neuman (Addgene plasmid # 204429 ; http://n2t.net/addgene:204429 ; RRID:Addgene_204429)
